Addgene plasmid #162678: pCJ203
Purpose: pET-21b(+) based plasmid for expression of the putative MHET hydrolase from Comomonas thiooxydans (Genbank WP_080747404.1) with deletion of the predicted signal peptide (Phe2:Ala75)
Depositing lab: Gregg Beckham. Depositing organization: National Laboratory of the Rockies (NLR). Publication: Characterization and engineering of a two-enzyme system for plastics depolymerization. Knott BC, Erickson E, Allen MD, Gado JE, Graham R, Kearns FL, Pardo I, Topuzlu E, Anderson JJ, Austin HP, Dominick G, Johnson CW, Rorrer NA, Szostkiewicz CJ, Copie V, Payne CM, Woodcock HL, Donohoe BS, Beckham GT, McGeehan JE. Proc Natl Acad Sci U S A. 2020 Oct 13;117(41):25476-25485. doi: 10.1073/pnas.2006753117. Epub 2020 Sep 28. PubMed 32989159.
Backbone
  Vector backbone: pET-21b(+)
  Backbone manufacturer: EMD Biosciences
  Backbone size w/o insert (bp): 5367
  Vector type: Bacterial Expression
Growth in bacteria
  Bacterial resistance: Ampicillin, 100 μg/mL
  Growth temperature: 37°C
  Growth strain: NEB Stable
  Copy number: High Copy
Gene/Insert
  Gene/Insert name: Putative MHETase from Comomonas thiooxydans (Genbank WP_080747404.1) without 75 residue signal peptide
  Species: Comamonas thiooxydans
  Mutation: deltaF2-A75; codon optimized for expression in E. coli K12
  Promoter: T7/lac
  Tag / fusion protein: His (C terminal on backbone)
  Cloning method: Gibson Cloning
Terms and licenses: Academic/Nonprofit Terms; Industry Terms: Not Available to Industry
Depositor comments: pET-21b(+) based plasmid for expression of the putative MHET hydrolase from Comomonas thiooxydans (Genbank WP_080747404.1) with a deletion of the predicted signal peptide (Phe2:Ala75), with C-terminal His tag, codon optimized for expression in E. coli K12.
How to cite: pCJ203 was a gift from Gregg Beckham (Addgene plasmid # 162678 ; http://n2t.net/addgene:162678 ; RRID:Addgene_162678)
