[The description below was written by a language model from this plasmid's Addgene catalogue record and pLannotate feature annotations shown in this document.]
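Description:
pCJ203 is a bacterial expression plasmid built on the pET-21b(+) backbone for producing a putative MHET hydrolase (MHETase) from Comamonas thiooxydans in E. coli. The sequenced record is about 7.1 kb. It is propagated through a ColE1/pMB1-type origin and selected with ampicillin via the bla β-lactamase gene and its own promoter. The catalogue lists it as high copy, although the backbone retains the rop gene and the bom region from pBR322, which are usually associated with more moderate copy number. An f1 origin is also present. Short matches to the tetracycline resistance gene flanking lacI are pBR322-derived remnants, not a functional marker.

The insert is a codon-optimized (E. coli K12) coding sequence lacking the predicted 75-residue signal peptide (deletion of Phe2 to Ala75), so the mature enzyme should be made without its native secretion leader. It was introduced by Gibson assembly. The automated annotation labels this roughly 1.7 kb reading frame by similarity to the characterized Ideonella sakaiensis MHETase, which hydrolyses mono(2-hydroxyethyl) terephthalate to terephthalate and ethylene glycol. That label reflects homology, not the source organism given in the catalogue. Expression is driven by the T7 promoter with an adjacent lac operator and the T7 gene 10 ribosome binding site, and it ends at the T7 terminator. The plasmid-borne lacI supplies repressor, so transcription is IPTG-inducible in hosts that provide T7 RNA polymerase. A backbone-encoded C-terminal His tag (annotated as a partial 9xHis match) allows metal-affinity purification. The short "SET1" fragment called downstream of the tag is probably an incidental match to T7-derived backbone sequence. The construct comes from work characterizing and engineering a two-enzyme PETase/MHETase system for plastics depolymerization, where it would supply recombinant protein for studying this MHETase homologue.
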