Features (pLannotate 1.2.2; 19 found; start..end, strand, type, name):
     12..440     +  rep_origin     f1 ori (sequence partly withheld): f1 bacteriophage origin of replication; arrow indicates direction of (+) strand synthesis
    493..597     +  promoter       AmpR promoter: bla
    598..1458    +  CDS            AmpR: β-lactamase; bla; confers resistance to ampicillin, carbenicillin, and related antibiotics
   1629..2217    +  rep_origin     ori: high-copy-number ColE1/pMB1/pBR322/pUC origin of replication
   2403..2542    -  misc_feature   bom: basis of mobility region from pBR322
   2644..2835    -  CDS            rop: Rop protein, which maintains plasmids at low copy number; rop
   2852..3232    +  CDS            YPB1_ECOLX: Protein predicted: Swiss-Prot protein existence level 4. From Escherichia coli.
   3304..3595    -  CDS            TcR (fragment): tetracycline efflux protein; tet; confers resistance to tetracycline
   3610..3631    -  protein_bind   CAP binding site: CAP binding activates transcription in the presence of cAMP. E. coli catabolite activator protein
   3644..4726    -  CDS            lacI: lac repressor; lacI; The lac repressor binds to the lac operator to inhibit transcription in E. coli. This inhibition can be relieved by adding lactose or isopropyl-β-D-thiogalactopyranoside (IPTG).
   4727..4804    -  promoter       lacI promoter: lacI
   4812..5091    -  CDS            TcR (fragment): tetracycline efflux protein; tet; confers resistance to tetracycline
   5113..5131    +  promoter       T7 promoter: promoter for bacteriophage T7 RNA polymerase
   5132..5156    +  protein_bind   lac operator: The lac repressor binds to the lac operator to inhibit transcription in E. coli. This inhibition can be relieved by adding lactose or isopropyl-β-D-thiogalactopyranoside (IPTG). lac repressor encoded by lacI
   5171..5193    +  RBS            RBS: efficient ribosome binding site from bacteriophage T7 gene 10 (Olins and Rangwala, 1989)
   5204..6928    +  CDS            MHETH_IDESA: Experimental evidence at protein level: Swiss-Prot protein existence level 1. Involved in the degradation and assimilation of the plastic poly(ethylene terephthalate) (PET), which allows I.sakaiensis to use PET as its major energy and carbon source for growth. Likely acts synergistically with PETase to depolymerize PET. Catalyzes the hydrolysis of mono(2-hydroxyethyl) terephthalate (MHET) into its two environmentally benign monomers, terephthalate and ethylene glycol. Does not show activity against PET, bis(hydroxyethyl) terephthalate (BHET), pNP-aliphatic esters or typical aromatic ester comp
   6935..6952    +  CDS            9xHis (fragment): 9xHis affinity tag
   6962..7011    +  CDS            SET1 (fragment): solubility-enhancement tag derived from T7 phage gene 10B
   7019..7066    +  terminator     T7 terminator: transcription terminator for bacteriophage T7 RNA polymerase
>Addgene plasmid #162678 | pCJ203 | addgene full sequence | sequence record 321524 | Addgene NGS Result
TGGCGAATGGG
[124 nt withheld, positions 12-135]
C
[91 nt withheld, positions 137-227]
A
[49 nt withheld, positions 229-277]
CCTTTGACGTTGGAGTCCACGTTCTTT
[37 nt withheld, positions 305-341]
ACCCTATCTCGGTCTATTCTTTTGATTTATAAGGGATTTTGCCGATTTCGGCCTATTGGTTAAAAAATGA
GCTGATTTAACAAAAATTTAACGCGAATTTTAACAAAATATTAACGCTTACAATTTAGGTGGCACTTTTC
GGGGAAATGTGCGCGGAACCCCTATTTGTTTATTTTTCTAAATACATTCAAATATGTATCCGCTCATGAG
ACAATAACCCTGATAAATGCTTCAATAATATTGAAAAAGGAAGAGTATGAGTATTCAACATTTCCGTGTC
GCCCTTATTCCCTTTTTTGCGGCATTTTGCCTTCCTGTTTTTGCTCACCCAGAAACGCTGGTGAAAGTAA
AAGATGCTGAAGATCAGTTGGGTGCACGAGTGGGTTACATCGAACTGGATCTCAACAGCGGTAAGATCCT
TGAGAGTTTTCGCCCCGAAGAACGTTTTCCAATGATGAGCACTTTTAAAGTTCTGCTATGTGGCGCGGTA
TTATCCCGTATTGACGCCGGGCAAGAGCAACTCGGTCGCCGCATACACTATTCTCAGAATGACTTGGTTG
AGTACTCACCAGTCACAGAAAAGCATCTTACGGATGGCATGACAGTAAGAGAATTATGCAGTGCTGCCAT
AACCATGAGTGATAACACTGCGGCCAACTTACTTCTGACAACGATCGGAGGACCGAAGGAGCTAACCGCT
TTTTTGCACAACATGGGGGATCATGTAACTCGCCTTGATCGTTGGGAACCGGAGCTGAATGAAGCCATAC
CAAACGACGAGCGTGACACCACGATGCCTGCAGCAATGGCAACAACGTTGCGCAAACTATTAACTGGCGA
ACTACTTACTCTAGCTTCCCGGCAACAATTAATAGACTGGATGGAGGCGGATAAAGTTGCAGGACCACTT
CTGCGCTCGGCCCTTCCGGCTGGCTGGTTTATTGCTGATAAATCTGGAGCCGGTGAGCGTGGGTCTCGCG
GTATCATTGCAGCACTGGGGCCAGATGGTAAGCCCTCCCGTATCGTAGTTATCTACACGACGGGGAGTCA
GGCAACTATGGATGAACGAAATAGACAGATCGCTGAGATAGGTGCCTCACTGATTAAGCATTGGTAACTG
TCAGACCAAGTTTACTCATATATACTTTAGATTGATTTAAAACTTCATTTTTAATTTAAAAGGATCTAGG
TGAAGATCCTTTTTGATAATCTCATGACCAAAATCCCTTAACGTGAGTTTTCGTTCCACTGAGCGTCAGA
CCCCGTAGAAAAGATCAAAGGATCTTCTTGAGATCCTTTTTTTCTGCGCGTAATCTGCTGCTTGCAAACA
AAAAAACCACCGCTACCAGCGGTGGTTTGTTTGCCGGATCAAGAGCTACCAACTCTTTTTCCGAAGGTAA
CTGGCTTCAGCAGAGCGCAGATACCAAATACTGTCCTTCTAGTGTAGCCGTAGTTAGGCCACCACTTCAA
GAACTCTGTAGCACCGCCTACATACCTCGCTCTGCTAATCCTGTTACCAGTGGCTGCTGCCAGTGGCGAT
AAGTCGTGTCTTACCGGGTTGGACTCAAGACGATAGTTACCGGATAAGGCGCAGCGGTCGGGCTGAACGG
GGGGTTCGTGCACACAGCCCAGCTTGGAGCGAACGACCTACACCGAACTGAGATACCTACAGCGTGAGCT
ATGAGAAAGCGCCACGCTTCCCGAAGGGAGAAAGGCGGACAGGTATCCGGTAAGCGGCAGGGTCGGAACA
GGAGAGCGCACGAGGGAGCTTCCAGGGGGAAACGCCTGGTATCTTTATAGTCCTGTCGGGTTTCGCCACC
TCTGACTTGAGCGTCGATTTTTGTGATGCTCGTCAGGGGGGCGGAGCCTATGGAAAAACGCCAGCAACGC
GGCCTTTTTACGGTTCCTGGCCTTTTGCTGGCCTTTTGCTCACATGTTCTTTCCTGCGTTATCCCCTGAT
TCTGTGGATAACCGTATTACCGCCTTTGAGTGAGCTGATACCGCTCGCCGCAGCCGAACGACCGAGCGCA
GCGAGTCAGTGAGCGAGGAAGCGGAAGAGCGCCTGATGCGGTATTTTCTCCTTACGCATCTGTGCGGTAT
TTCACACCGCAATGGTGCACTCTCAGTACAATCTGCTCTGATGCCGCATAGTTAAGCCAGTATACACTCC
GCTATCGCTACGTGACTGGGTCATGGCTGCGCCCCGACACCCGCCAACACCCGCTGACGCGCCCTGACGG
GCTTGTCTGCTCCCGGCATCCGCTTACAGACAAGCTGTGACCGTCTCCGGGAGCTGCATGTGTCAGAGGT
TTTCACCGTCATCACCGAAACGCGCGAGGCAGCTGCGGTAAAGCTCATCAGCGTGGTCGTGAAGCGATTC
ACAGATGTCTGCCTGTTCATCCGCGTCCAGCTCGTTGAGTTTCTCCAGAAGCGTTAATGTCTGGCTTCTG
ATAAAGCGGGCCATGTTAAGGGCGGTTTTTTCCTGTTTGGTCACTGATGCCTCCGTGTAAGGGGGATTTC
TGTTCATGGGGGTAATGATACCGATGAAACGAGAGAGGATGCTCACGATACGGGTTACTGATGATGAACA
TGCCCGGTTACTGGAACGTTGTGAGGGTAAACAACTGGCGGTATGGATGCGGCGGGACCAGAGAAAAATC
ACTCAGGGTCAATGCCAGCGCTTCGTTAATACAGATGTAGGTGTTCCACAGGGTAGCCAGCAGCATCCTG
CGATGCAGATCCGGAACATAATGGTGCAGGGCGCTGACTTCCGCGTTTCCAGACTTTACGAAACACGGAA
ACCGAAGACCATTCATGTTGTTGCTCAGGTCGCAGACGTTTTGCAGCAGCAGTCGCTTCACGTTCGCTCG
CGTATCGGTGATTCATTCTGCTAACCAGTAAGGCAACCCCGCCAGCCTAGCCGGGTCCTCAACGACAGGA
GCACGATCATGCGCACCCGTGGGGCCGCCATGCCGGCGATAATGGCCTGCTTCTCGCCGAAACGTTTGGT
GGCGGGACCAGTGACGAAGGCTTGAGCGAGGGCGTGCAAGATTCCGAATACCGCAAGCGACAGGCCGATC
ATCGTCGCGCTCCAGCGAAAGCGGTCCTCGCCGAAAATGACCCAGAGCGCTGCCGGCACCTGTCCTACGA
GTTGCATGATAAAGAAGACAGTCATAAGTGCGGCGACGATAGTCATGCCCCGCGCCCACCGGAAGGAGCT
GACTGGGTTGAAGGCTCTCAAGGGCATCGGTCGAGATCCCGGTGCCTAATGAGTGAGCTAACTTACATTA
ATTGCGTTGCGCTCACTGCCCGCTTTCCAGTCGGGAAACCTGTCGTGCCAGCTGCATTAATGAATCGGCC
AACGCGCGGGGAGAGGCGGTTTGCGTATTGGGCGCCAGGGTGGTTTTTCTTTTCACCAGTGAGACGGGCA
ACAGCTGATTGCCCTTCACCGCCTGGCCCTGAGAGAGTTGCAGCAAGCGGTCCACGCTGGTTTGCCCCAG
CAGGCGAAAATCCTGTTTGATGGTGGTTAACGGCGGGATATAACATGAGCTGTCTTCGGTATCGTCGTAT
CCCACTACCGAGATATCCGCACCAACGCGCAGCCCGGACTCGGTAATGGCGCGCATTGCGCCCAGCGCCA
TCTGATCGTTGGCAACCAGCATCGCAGTGGGAACGATGCCCTCATTCAGCATTTGCATGGTTTGTTGAAA
ACCGGACATGGCACTCCAGTCGCCTTCCCGTTCCGCTATCGGCTGAATTTGATTGCGAGTGAGATATTTA
TGCCAGCCAGCCAGACGCAGACGCGCCGAGACAGAACTTAATGGGCCCGCTAACAGCGCGATTTGCTGGT
GACCCAATGCGACCAGATGCTCCACGCCCAGTCGCGTACCGTCTTCATGGGAGAAAATAATACTGTTGAT
GGGTGTCTGGTCAGAGACATCAAGAAATAACGCCGGAACATTAGTGCAGGCAGCTTCCACAGCAATGGCA
TCCTGGTCATCCAGCGGATAGTTAATGATCAGCCCACTGACGCGTTGCGCGAGAAGATTGTGCACCGCCG
CTTTACAGGCTTCGACGCCGCTTCGTTCTACCATCGACACCACCACGCTGGCACCCAGTTGATCGGCGCG
AGATTTAATCGCCGCGACAATTTGCGACGGCGCGTGCAGGGCCAGACTGGAGGTGGCAACGCCAATCAGC
AACGACTGTTTGCCCGCCAGTTGTTGTGCCACGCGGTTGGGAATGTAATTCAGCTCCGCCATCGCCGCTT
CCACTTTTTCCCGCGTTTTCGCAGAAACGTGGCTGGCCTGGTTCACCACGCGGGAAACGGTCTGATAAGA
GACACCGGCATACTCTGCGACATCGTATAACGTTACTGGTTTCACATTCACCACCCTGAATTGACTCTCT
TCCGGGCGCTATCATGCCATACCGCGAAAGGTTTTGCGCCATTCGATGGTGTCCGGGATCTCGACGCTCT
CCCTTATGCGACTCCTGCATTAGGAAGCAGCCCAGTAGTAGGTTGAGGCCGTTGAGCACCGCCGCCGCAA
GGAATGGTGCATGCAAGGAGATGGCGCCCAACAGTCCCCCGGCCACGGGGCCTGCCACCATACCCACGCC
GAAACAAGCGCTCATGAGCCCGAAGTGGCGAGCCCGATCTTCCCCATCGGTGATGTCGGCGATATAGGCG
CCAGCAACCGCACCTGTGGCGCCGGTGATGCCGGCCACGATGCGTCCGGCGTAGAGGATCGAGATCTCGA
TCCCGCGAAATTAATACGACTCACTATAGGGGAATTGTGAGCGGATAACAATTCCCCTCTAGAAATAATT
TTGTTTAACTTTAAGAAGGAGATATACATATGTGTGGCGGAGACGGTGGTTCCACACCTGCCGCGCAAAA
TCCCCCTTTGCCCCTGGCCAGTCGTGCGGCTTGCGAAGCTTTTCAAGGCAATAGCAATAGTATCGCGTGG
CCCCATCGCGCAACCGTTGTGGAAGTGGCCACTTGGCACGAAGCAGAGCCTGCGAATGCCACAGCAGCGG
CGACGCCCGAGCACTGTGAGATTTCCGGCGCCATTGCTCGCCGCACCGGAATTGATGGATATCCTTACGA
GATTAAGTTTCGCTTACGTATGCCCTCAGAATGGAATGGTCGCTTCTTTATGGAAGGGGGGGGTGGAACC
AATGGGTCATTGAGTGCCGCTACAGGGTCCCTTGGCGGTGGACAAACTGCGTCGGCCTTGAGTCGTAATT
TTGCAACTATTGCAACCGATGGTGGTCATGATAATGCTGTCAACAATAATCCTGATGCGCTCGGCACTGT
CGCTTTTGGCATGGACCCTCAAGCGCGCATTGATATGGGATATAATTCCTACGACCAGGTGACCCAAGCG
GGAAAGGCGGCCGTAGCGCAATTTTATGGCCGTGCCCCGGATAAAAGCTATTTTATTGGCTGTAGCGAAG
GTGGGCGCGAGGGGATGATGTTGTCCCAACGCTTTCCGAGTCATTATGACGGAATTGTGGCGGGAGCACC
GGGCTACCAACTCCCAAAGGCGGGCATTTCTGGCGCATGGACGACGCAAAGTCTGGCACCAGCAGCGGTG
GGCGTGGATGCTCAAAATGTACCTTTGATCAATAAGGCGTTTTCGGATGTCGATTTACATCTTCTTTCAC
GCGGCATTCTTGGTACTTGCGATGCCTTGGATGGACTCAGCGATGGAATTGTGAACGACTTCCGTGCCTG
TCAAGCCGCCTTTGACCCTGCCACTGCGTTGAATCCCGACACCAGTCAACCCTTACAATGCACTGGTGCT
AAGACGCCTGATTGCTTAAGTGCCGCCCAAGTCACTGGCATTAAACGCGCCATGGGTGGGCCTGTGGACA
GCGCCGGTGCGGCATTATATAATCGCTGGGCATGGGACCCTGGCATGTCGGGGCTCAATGGCACCTCTTA
CAATCAGGGATGGCGCTCTTGGTGGTTAGGGAGCTACGCATCCAGCACTAATAATGCCCAACGCGTCAAT
GGCTTTTCCGCCCGCTCTTGGTTGGTTGATTTTGCGACGCCGCCTGAACCAATGCCAGTCACACAGGTTG
CTGCTCGCATGATGAACTTCAACTTTGACACCGACCCGCCTAAGATTCGCGCGACTAGTGGCCCCTTTAC
TCCATCGTCTATGGAGTGGCATGGTGCAACGAGCACTAATCTTGCGGCCTTCCGCGACCGCGGTGGGAAG
CTGATGCTCTATCATGGCATGTCAGATGCCGCGTTCTCCGCATTAGACACCGCGGATTACTACGAGCGTT
TAGGTGCCGCGATGCCGGGCGCCGCCGGCTTCGCACGTCTTTTCTTAGTTCCAGGTATGAATCATTGTAG
TGGTGGACCCGGCACTGATCGTTTTGATATGCTTACTCCCCTTGTGGCCTGGGTGGAACGTGATAAGGCG
CCAGATCAAGTTAGCGCTTGGGCAGGCACACCGGGCTATTTCGGCGCAACCGCCCGTACACGCCCCCTTT
GTCCATACCCCCAAATCGCACGTTATAAGGGCTCTGGTGATATCAATGCCGAGGCATCGTTTGTGTGTGT
GGCCCCACTCGAGCACCACCACCACCACCACTGAGATCCGGCTGCTAACAAAGCCCGAAAGGAAGCTGAG
TTGGCTGCTGCCACCGCTGAGCAATAACTAGCATAACCCCTTGGGGCCTCTAAACGGGTCTTGAGGGGTT
TTTTGCTGAAAGGAGGAACTATATCCGGAT
